>Addgene plasmid #22599 | Flag-HA-USP29 | addgene full sequence | sequence record 313927 | Addgene NGS Result
GACATTGATTATTGACTAGTTATTAATAGTAATCAATTACGGGGTCATTAGTTCATAGCCCATATATGGA
GTTCCGCGTTACATAACTTACGGTAAATGGCCCGCCTGGCTGACCGCCCAACGACCCCCGCCCATTGACG
TCAATAATGACGTATGTTCCCATAGTAACGCCAATAGGGACTTTCCATTGACGTCAATGGGTGGAGTATT
TACGGTAAACTGCCCACTTGGCAGTACATCAAGTGTATCATATGCCAAGTACGCCCCCTATTGACGTCAA
TGACGGTAAATGGCCCGCCTGGCATTATGCCCAGTACATGACCTTATGGGACTTTCCTACTTGGCAGTAC
ATCTACGTATTAGTCATCGCTATTACCATGGTGATGCGGTTTTGGCAGTACATCAATGGGCGTGGATAGC
GGTTTGACTCACGGGGATTTCCAAGTCTCCACCCCATTGACGTCAATGGGAGTTTGTTTTGGCACCAAAA
TCAACGGGACTTTCCAAAATGTCGTAACAACTCCGCCCCATTGACGCAAATGGGCGGTAGGCGTGTACGG
TGGGAGGTCTATATAAGCAGAGCTCTCCCTATCAGTGATAGAGATCTCCCTATCAGTGATAGAGATCGTC
GACGAGCTCGTTTAGTGAACCGTCAGATCGCCTGGAGACGCCATCCACGCTGTTTTGACCTCCATAGAAG
ACACCGGGACCGATCCAGCCTCCGGGGATCTGCCACCATGGACTACAAGGATGACGATGACAAGCTCGAT
GGAGGATACCCATACGATGTTCCAGATTACGCTGCTCGAGGTTATCAAACAAGTTTGTACAAAAAAGTTG
GCATGATATCTCTAAAGGTATGTGGATTCATCCAAATTTGGAGCCAGAAGACTGGGATGACTAAGCTGAA
AGAAGCTCTCATTGAAACAGTGCAAAGACAAAAGGAAATTAAACTGGTGGTCACTTTCAAATCTGGAAAA
TTTATAAGAATTTTTCAGCTGAGCAACAACATTAGAAGTGTGGTCCTTAGACATTGTAAAAAAAGACAAA
GTCACCTGCGTTTAACTTTGAAAAACAACGTGTTCTTGTTTATTGACAAATTATCCTACAGAGATGCTAA
ACAGTTGAATATGTTCCTGGACATAATCCACCAAAACAAATCTCAGCAACCCATGAAATCTGATGATGAT
TGGAGTGTGTTTGAAAGCAGGAATATGCTGAAGGAAATTGACAAAACTTCATTTTACAGCATTTGTAACA
AGCCAAGTTATCAGAAGATGCCTTTGTTTATGTCAAAATCACCAACACATGTGAAAAAGGGGATATTAGA
AAATCAAGGTGGGAAGGGGCAAAACACACTATCATCTGATGTACAGACAAATGAGGACATTCTGAAGGAA
GATAACCCTGTACCAAACAAGAAATATAAGACAGATTCCTTGAAATATATACAAAGCAATAGGAAGAACC
CATCAAGTTTAGAGGATTTAGAAAAAGATAGAGATTTGAAACTCGGGCCTTCATTCAATACCAACTGTAA
TGGAAATCCTAACCTAGATGAGACTGTTCTTGCAACCCAGACTCTCAATGCCAAAAATGGTTTGACATCT
CCATTGGAACCAGAGCACAGCCAGGGTGACCCAAGATGCAACAAAGCCCAGGTGCCTCTTGACTCTCATT
CACAGCAACTGCAGCAGGGGTTCCCCAATTTGGGAAACACCTGTTACATGAATGCAGTTTTACAATCGCT
ATTTGCAATTCCATCTTTTGCTGATGACTTACTCACTCAAGGTGTCCCATGGGAATATATTCCCTTTGAG
GCTCTTATTATGACCTTGACCCAGCTGCTTGCTTTGAAAGATTTCTGTAGTACAAAGATCAAGAGAGAAT
TACTTGGGAATGTTAAAAAAGTCATTTCAGCAGTTGCAGAAATATTTTCTGGCAACATGCAGAATGATGC
TCATGAGTTTTTAGGTCAGTGTTTAGACCAGCTGAAAGAAGACATGGAAAAATTAAATGCCACTTTGAAT
ACTGGGAAAGAATGTGGGGATGAAAATTCATCTCCACAAATGCATGTTGGTAGTGCTGCCACCAAAGTGT
TTGTTTGCCCTGTTGTTGCTAATTTTGAGTTTGAATTGCAGCTCTCCCTTATTTGTAAAGCTTGTGGTCA
TGCTGTTCTCAAGGTAGAACCTAATAATTATCTCTCCATCAACCTGCACCAAGAAACAAAACCACTTCCT
TTGTCCATTCAGAATTCTTTAGATCTTTTCTTTAAAGAAGAAGAGCTTGAATATAACTGTCAGATGTGTA
AGCAGAAGAGTTGTGTTGCAAGGCATACATTTAGTAGGCTCTCCAGGGTCCTTATCATTCATCTGAAACG
CTATAGCTTCAACAATGCTTGGTTGCTGGTGAAGAATAACGAGCAAGTTTATATTCCCAAATCTTTAAGT
TTATCTTCTTATTGCAATGAAAGCACCAAACCACCTCTTCCCTTGAGCAGTAGTGCACCTGTTGGGAAAT
GTGAAGTCCTGGAAGTCTCTCAGGAGATGATTTCTGAGATCAACAGCCCATTGACACCATCAATGAAGCT
GACCTCAGAATCCAGTGATTCCCTGGTTCTACCCGTTGAACCAGACAAGAATGCCGACCTACAAAGATTC
CAGAGAGACTGTGGAGATGCAAGCCAAGAGCAGCATCAGAGAGACCTGGAAAATGGCTCTGCACTAGAGT
CAGAATTGGTCCACTTTAGAGATAGGGCAATCGGTGAAAAGGAGCTTCCAGTGGCTGACTCACTGATGGA
CCAGGGAGACATTTCTCTTCCTGTGATGTATGAAGATGGAGGGAAGCTGATCAGCAGCCCAGACACAAGG
CTTGTCGAGGTTCATCTTCAAGAGGTGCCTCAACATCCAGAACTTCAGAAGTATGAGAAAACCAATACAT
TCGTAGAGTTCAATTTTGACAGTGTCACTGAGTCCACCAATGGCTTTTATGACTGTAAAGAAAACAGGAT
TCCAGAAGGATCTCAAGGAATGGCTGAACAGCTCCAGCAGTGTATTGAGGAGAGCATCATAGATGAATTT
CTTCAGCAGGCACCACCTCCAGGTGTTAGGAAGCTGGATGCCCAGGAACATACAGAAGAGACCCTCAATC
AGTCTACAGAATTAAGACTTCAAAAGGCTGACCTGAATCACCTTGGGGCACTGGGTTCTGACAACCCAGG
AAACAAAAACATTTTAGATGCAGAGAACACAAGAGGTGAAGCCAAGGAACTAACAAGAAACGTGAAGATG
GGGGATCCTCTCCAGGCCTACAGACTCATCAGTGTTGTCAGCCATATCGGGAGCTCCCCAAATTCAGGCC
ATTACATCAGCGATGTGTATGACTTTCAGAAGCAGGCCTGGTTCACATACAACGATCTATGTGTATCAGA
AATCTCAGAGACCAAAATGCAGGAGGCGAGGCTTCACTCTGGGTATATCTTCTTTTACATGCACAATGGG
ATTTTTGAGGAGCTGTTAAGAAAAGCAGAGAACTCTCGGCTACCTAGCACACAGGCAGGGGTGATCCCTC
AGGGGGAATAACCAACTTTCTTGTACAAAGTGGTTCGATAACGAATTCTACCGGGTAGGGGAGGCGCTTT
TCCCAAGGCAGTCTGGAGCATGCGCTTTAGCAGCCCCGCTGGGCACTTGGCGCTACACAAGTGGCCTCTG
GCCTCGCACACATTCCACATCCACCGGTAGGCGCCAACCGGCTCCGTTCTTTGGTGGCCCCTTCGCGCCA
CCTTCTACTCCTCCCCTAGTCAGGAAGTTCCCCCCCGCCCCGCAGCTCGCGTCGTGCAGGACGTGACAAA
TGGAAGTAGCACGTCTCACTAGTCTCGTGCAGATGGACAGCACCGCTGAGCAATGGAAGCGGGTAGGCCT
TTGGGGCAGCGGCCAATAGCAGCTTTGCTCCTTCGCTTTCTGGGCTCAGAGGCTGGGAAGGGGTGGGTCC
GGGGGCGGGCTCAGGGGCGGGCTCAGGGGCGGGGCGGGCGCCCGAAGGTCCTCCGGAGGCCCGGCATTCT
GCACGCTTCAAAAGCGCACGTCTGCCGCGCTGTTCTCCTCTTCCTCATCTCCGGGCCTTTCGACCTGCAG
CCCAAGCTTACCATGACCGAGTACAAGCCCACGGTGCGCCTCGCCACCCGCGACGACGTCCCCAGGGCCG
TACGCACCCTCGCCGCCGCGTTCGCCGACTACCCCGCCACGCGCCACACCGTCGATCCGGACCGCCACAT
CGAGCGGGTCACCGAGCTGCAAGAACTCTTCCTCACGCGCGTCGGGCTCGACATCGGCAAGGTGTGGGTC
GCGGACGACGGCGCCGCGGTGGCGGTCTGGACCACGCCGGAGAGCGTCGAAGCGGGGGCGGTGTTCGCCG
AGATCGGCCCGCGCATGGCCGAGTTGAGCGGTTCCCGGCTGGCCGCGCAGCAACAGATGGAAGGCCTCCT
GGCGCCGCACCGGCCCAAGGAGCCCGCGTGGTTCCTGGCCACCGTCGGCGTCTCGCCCGACCACCAGGGC
AAGGGTCTGGGCAGCGCCGTCGTGCTCCCCGGAGTGGAGGCGGCCGAGCGCGCCGGGGTGCCCGCCTTCC
TGGAGACCTCCGCGCCCCGCAACCTCCCCTTCTACGAGCGGCTCGGCTTCACCGTCACCGCCGACGTCGA
GGTGCCCGAAGGACCGCGCACCTGGTGCATGACCCGCAAGCCCGGTGCCTGACGCCCGCCCCACGACCCG
CAGCGCCCGACCGAAAGGAGCGCACGACCCCATGCATCGATAAAATAAAAGATTTTATTTAGTCTCCAGA
AAAAGGGGGGAATGAAAGACCCCACCTGTAGGTTTGGCAAGCTAGAGAACCATCAGATGTTTCCAGGGTG
CCCCAAGGACCTGAAATGACCCTGTGCCTTATTTGAACTAACCAATCAGTTCGCTTCTCGCTTCTGTTCG
CGCGCTTCTGCTCCCCGAGCTCAATAAAAGAGCCCACAACCCCTCACTCGGCGCGCCAGTCCTCCGATAG
ACTGCGTCGCCCGGGTACCCGTGTATCCAATAAACCCTCTTGCAGTTGCATCCGACTTGTGGTCTCGCTG
TTCCTTGGGAGGGTCTCCTCTGAGTGATTGACTACCCGTCAGCGGGGGTCTTTCATGGGTAACAGTTTCT
TGAAGTTGGAGAACAACATTCTGAGGGTAGGAGTCGAATATTAAGTAATCCTGACTCAATTAGCCACTGT
TTTGAATCCACATACTCCAATACTCCTGAAATAGTTCATTATGGACAGCGCAGAAAGAGCTGGGGAGAAT
TGTGAAATTGTTATCCGCTCACAATTCCACACAACATACGAGCCGGAAGCATAAAGTGTAAAGCCTGGGG
TGCCTAATGAGTGAGCTAACTCACATTAATTGCGTTGCGCTCACTGCCCGCTTTCCAGTCGGGAAACCTG
TCGTGCCAGCTGCATTAATGAATCGGCCAACGCGCGGGGAGAGGCGGTTTGCGTATTGGGCGCTCTTCCG
CTTCCTCGCTCACTGACTCGCTGCGCTCGGTCGTTCGGCTGCGGCGAGCGGTATCAGCTCACTCAAAGGC
GGTAATACGGTTATCCACAGAATCAGGGGATAACGCAGGAAAGAACATGTGAGCAAAAGGCCAGCAAAAG
GCCAGGAACCGTAAAAAGGCCGCGTTGCTGGCGTTTTTCCATAGGCTCCGCCCCCCTGACGAGCATCACA
AAAATCGACGCTCAAGTCAGAGGTGGCGAAACCCGACAGGACTATAAAGATACCAGGCGTTTCCCCCTGG
AAGCTCCCTCGTGCGCTCTCCTGTTCCGACCCTGCCGCTTACCGGATACCTGTCCGCCTTTCTCCCTTCG
GGAAGCGTGGCGCTTTCTCATAGCTCACGCTGTAGGTATCTCAGTTCGGTGTAGGTCGTTCGCTCCAAGC
TGGGCTGTGTGCACGAACCCCCCGTTCAGCCCGACCGCTGCGCCTTATCCGGTAACTATCGTCTTGAGTC
CAACCCGGTAAGACACGACTTATCGCCACTGGCAGCAGCCACTGGTAACAGGATTAGCAGAGCGAGGTAT
GTAGGCGGTGCTACAGAGTTCTTGAAGTGGTGGCCTAACTACGGCTACACTAGAAGAACAGTATTTGGTA
TCTGCGCTCTGCTGAAGCCAGTTACCTTCGGAAAAAGAGTTGGTAGCTCTTGATCCGGCAAACAAACCAC
CGCTGGTAGCGGTGGTTTTTTTGTTTGCAAGCAGCAGATTACGCGCAGAAAAAAAGGATCTCAAGAAGAT
CCTTTGATCTTTTCTACGGGGTCTGACGCTCAGTGGAACGAAAACTCACGTTAAGGGATTTTGGTCATGA
GATTATCAAAAAGGATCTTCACCTAGATCCTTTTAAATTAAAAATGAAGTTTTAAATCAATCTAAAGTAT
ATATGAGTAAACTTGGTCTGACAGTTACCAATGCTTAATCAGTGAGGCACCTATCTCAGCGATCTGTCTA
TTTCGTTCATCCATAGTTGCCTGACTCCCCGTCGTGTAGATAACTACGATACGGGAGGGCTTACCATCTG
GCCCCAGTGCTGCAATGATACCGCGAGACCCACGCTCACCGGCTCCAGATTTATCAGCAATAAACCAGCC
AGCCGGAAGGGCCGAGCGCAGAAGTGGTCCTGCAACTTTATCCGCCTCCATCCAGTCTATTAATTGTTGC
CGGGAAGCTAGAGTAAGTAGTTCGCCAGTTAATAGTTTGCGCAACGTTGTTGCCATTGCTACAGGCATCG
TGGTGTCACGCTCGTCGTTTGGTATGGCTTCATTCAGCTCCGGTTCCCAACGATCAAGGCGAGTTACATG
ATCCCCCATGTTGTGCAAAAAAGCGGTTAGCTCCTTCGGTCCTCCGATCGTTGTCAGAAGTAAGTTGGCC
GCAGTGTTATCACTCATGGTTATGGCAGCACTGCATAATTCTCTTACTGTCATGCCATCCGTAAGATGCT
TTTCTGTGACTGGTGAGTACTCAACCAAGTCATTCTGAGAATAGTGTATGCGGCGACCGAGTTGCTCTTG
CCCGGCGTCAATACGGGATAATACCGCGCCACATAGCAGAACTTTAAAAGTGCTCATCATTGGAAAACGT
TCTTCGGGGCGAAAACTCTCAAGGATCTTACCGCTGTTGAGATCCAGTTCGATGTAACCCACTCGTGCAC
CCAACTGATCTTCAGCATCTTTTACTTTCACCAGCGTTTCTGGGTGAGCAAAAACAGGAAGGCAAAATGC
CGCAAAAAAGGGAATAAGGGCGACACGGAAATGTTGAATACTCATACTCTTCCTTTTTCAATATTATTGA
AGCATTTATCAGGGTTATTGTCTCATGAGCGGATACATATTTGAATGTATTTAGAAAAATAAACAAATAG
GGGTTCCGCGCACATTTCCCCGAAAAGTGCCACCTGACGTCTAAGAAACCATTATTATCATGACATTAAC
CTATAAAAATAGGCGTATCACGAGGCCCTTTCGTCTCGCGCGTTTCGGTGATGACGGTGAAAACCTCTGA
CACATGCAGCTCCCGGAGACGGTCACAGCTTGTCTGTAAGCGGATGCCGGGAGCAGACAAGCCCGTCAGG
GCGCGTCAGCGGGTGTTGGCGGGTGTCGGGGCTGGCTTAACTATGCGGCATCAGAGCAGATTGTACTGAG
AGTGCACCATATGCGGTGTGAAATACCGCACAGATGCGTAAGGAGAAAATACCGCATCAGGCGCCATTCG
CCATTCAGGCTGCGCAACTGTTGGGAAGGGCGATCGGTGCGGGCCTCTTCGCTATTACGCCAGCTGGCGA
AAGGGGGATGTGCTGCAAGGCGATTAAGTTGGGTAACGCCAGGGTTTTCCCAGTCACGACGTTGTAAAAC
GACGGCGCAAGGAATGGTGCATGCAAGGAGATGGCGCCCAACAGTCCCCCGGCCACGGGGCCTGCCACCA
TACCCACGCCGAAACAAGCGCTCATGAGCCCGAAGTGGCGAGCCCGATCTTCCCCATCGGTGATGTCGGC
GATATAGGCGCCAGCAACCGCACCTGTGGCGCCGGTGATGCCGGCCACGATGCGTCCGGCGTAGAGGCGA
TTAGTCCAATTTGTTAAAGACAGGATATCAGTGGTCCAGGCTCTAGTTTTGACTCAACAATATCACCAGC
TGAAGCCTATAGAGTACGAGCCATAGATAAAATAAAAGATTTTATTTAGTCTCCAGAAAAAGGGGGGAAT
GAAAGACCCCACCTGTAGGTTTGGCAAGCTAGCTTAAGTAACGCCATTTTGCAAGGCATGGAAAATACAT
AACTGAGAATAGAGAAGTTCAGATCAAGGTTAGGAACAGAGAGACAGCAGAATATGGGCCAAACAGGATA
TCTGTGGTAAGCAGTTCCTGCCCCGGCTCAGGGCCAAGAACAGATGGTCCCCAGATGCGGTCCCGCCCTC
AGCAGTTTCTAGAGAACCATCAGATGTTTCCAGGGTGCCCCAAGGACCTGAAATGACCCTGTGCCTTATT
TGAACTAACCAATCAGTTCGCTTCTCGCTTCTGTTCGCGCGCTTCTGCTCCCCGAGCTCAATAAAAGAGC
CCACAACCCCTCACTCGGCGCGCCAGTCCTCCGATAGACTGCGTCGCCCGGGTACCCGTATTCCCAATAA
AGCCTCTTGCTGTTTGCATCCGAATCGTGGACTCGCTGATCCTTGGGAGGGTCTCCTCAGATTGATTGAC
TGCCCACCTCGGGGGTCTTTCATTTGGAGGTTCCACCGAGATTTGGAGACCCCTGCCCAGGGACCACCGA
CCCCCCCGCCGGGAGGTAAGCTGGCCAGCGGTCGTTTCGTGTCTGTCTCTGTCTTTGTGCGTGTTTGTGC
CGGCATCTAATGTTTGCGCCTGCGTCTGTACTAGTTAGCTAACTAGCTCTGTATCTGGCGGACCCGTGGT
GGAACTGACGAGTTCTGAACACCCGGCCGCAACCCTGGGAGACGTCCCAGGGACTTTGGGGGCCGTTTTT
GTGGCCCGACCTGAGGAAGGGAGTCGATGTGGAATCCGACCCCGTCAGGATATGTGGTTCTGGTAGGAGA
CGAGAACCTAAAACAGTTCCCGCCTCCGTCTGAATTTTTGCTTTCGGTTTGGAACCGAAGCCGCGCGTCT
TGTCTGCTGCAGCGCTGCAGCATCGTTCTGTGTTGTCTCTGTCTGACTGTGTTTCTGTATTTGTCTGAAA
ATTAGGGCCAGACTGTTACCACTCCCTTAAGTTTGACCTTAGGTCACTGGAAAGATGTCGAGCGGATCGC
TCACAACCAGTCGGTAGATGTCAAGAAGAGACGTTGGGTTACCTTCTGCTCTGCAGAATGGCCAACCTTT
AACGTCGGATGGCCGCGAGACGGCACCTTTAACCGAGACCTCATCACCCAGGTTAAGATCAAGGTCTTTT
CACCTGGCCCGCATGGACACCCAGACCAGGTCCCCTACATCGTGACCTGGGAAGCCTTGGCTTTTGACCC
CCCTCCCTGGGTCAAGCCCTTTGTACACCCTAAGCCTCCGCCTCCTCTTCCTCCATCCGCCCCGTCTCTC
CCCCTTGAACCTCCTCGTTCGACCCCGCCTCGATCCTCCCTTTATCCAGCCCTCACTCCTTCTCTAGGCG
CCGGAATTAGATCCTT
Features (pLannotate 1.2.2; 29 found; start..end, strand, type, name):
      1..380     +  enhancer       CMV enhancer: human cytomegalovirus immediate early enhancer
    381..584     +  promoter       CMV promoter: human cytomegalovirus (CMV) immediate early promoter
    586..605     +  promoter       PLtetO-1 promoter (fragment): modified phage lambda PL promoter with tet operator sites (Lutz and Bujard, 1997)
    607..626     +  promoter       PLtetO-1 promoter (fragment): modified phage lambda PL promoter with tet operator sites (Lutz and Bujard, 1997)
    634..667     +  promoter       TRE3GV promoter (fragment): 3rd-generation Tet-responsive promoter that can be activated by binding of Tet-On® 3G, optimized for retroviral and lentiviral vectors
    744..764     +  CDS            FLAG (fragment): FLAG® epitope tag, followed by an enterokinase cleavage site
    777..803     +  CDS            3xHA (fragment): three tandem HA epitope tags
    820..837     +  protein_bind   attB1 (fragment): mutant version of attB; core recombination site for the Gateway® BP reaction BP Clonase™
    843..3578    +  CDS            USP29: UBP29_HUMAN - Experimental evidence at transcript level: Swiss-Prot protein existence level 2. From Homo sapiens (Human).
   3586..3603    -  protein_bind   attB2 (fragment): mutant version of attB; core recombination site for the Gateway® BP reaction BP Clonase™
   3623..4122    +  promoter       PGK promoter: mouse phosphoglycerate kinase 1 promoter
   4143..4742    +  CDS            PuroR: puromycin N-acetyltransferase; pac from Streptomyces alboniger; confers resistance to puromycin
   4841..4875    +  LTR            3' LTR (ΔU3) (fragment): self-inactivating 3' long terminal repeat (LTR) from Moloney murine leukemia virus
   4872..5166    +  LTR            3' LTR (ΔU3) (fragment): self-inactivating 3' long terminal repeat (LTR) from Moloney murine leukemia virus
   5328..5344    -  protein_bind   lac operator: The lac repressor binds to the lac operator to inhibit transcription in E. coli. This inhibition can be relieved by adding lactose or isopropyl-β-D-thiogalactopyranoside (IPTG). lac repressor encoded by lacI
   5352..5382    -  promoter       lac promoter: promoter for the E. coli lac operon
   5397..5418    -  protein_bind   CAP binding site: CAP binding activates transcription in the presence of cAMP. E. coli catabolite activator protein
   5431..5523    -  CDS            lacI (fragment): lac repressor; lacI; The lac repressor binds to the lac operator to inhibit transcription in E. coli. This inhibition can be relieved by adding lactose or isopropyl-β-D-thiogalactopyranoside (IPTG).
   5706..6294    -  rep_origin     ori: high-copy-number ColE1/pMB1/pBR322/pUC origin of replication
   6465..7325    -  CDS            AmpR: β-lactamase; bla; confers resistance to ampicillin, carbenicillin, and related antibiotics
   7326..7430    -  promoter       AmpR promoter: bla
   7525..7560    +  CDS            rop (fragment): Rop protein, which maintains plasmids at low copy number; rop
   7662..7761    +  misc_feature   bom (fragment): basis of mobility region from pBR322
   7767..7916    -  CDS            lacZα (fragment): LacZα fragment of β-galactosidase; lacZ fragment
   7916..8117    -  CDS            TcR (fragment): tetracycline efflux protein; tet; confers resistance to tetracycline
   8118..8216    +  CDS            env (fragment): murine leukemia virus gPr80 envelope polyprotein precursor; env; proteolytically cleaved into gp70SU and p15TM subunits
   8258..8774    +  LTR            5' LTR: 5' long terminal repeat from murine embryonic stem cell virus
   8838..9179    +  misc_feature   MESV Ψ: packaging signal of murine embryonic stem cell virus
   9246..9662    +  CDS            gag (truncated): truncated Moloney murine leukemia virus (MMLV) gag gene lacking the start codon
