[The description below was written by a language model from this plasmid's Addgene catalogue record and pLannotate feature annotations shown in this document.]
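Description:
Flag-HA-USP29 is a gammaretroviral mammalian expression plasmid that carries the human deubiquitinating enzyme USP29 (ubiquitin specific peptidase 29, unmutated) in the Gateway destination backbone pDEST_Tet_ON_CMV_N_FLAG_HA_PGK_puro. The open reading frame was transferred by an LR reaction and is flanked by attB1 and attB2 remnants. Just upstream, the backbone supplies FLAG and HA epitopes, so the protein is made with a tandem N-terminal FLAG-HA tag. Expression is driven by the CMV immediate early enhancer and promoter, followed by short sequences annotated as tet operator and Tet-responsive promoter fragments. These fit the "Tet_ON" backbone name and suggest a tetracycline-regulatable CMV promoter, although the record does not state how regulation is achieved or which repressor or transactivator is required. Downstream, a mouse PGK promoter drives puromycin N-acetyltransferase for selection of transduced or transfected cells.

The viral framework consists of a murine embryonic stem cell virus 5' LTR, the MESV Ψ packaging signal and a truncated MMLV gag region that aids packaging. On the other side of the cargo are fragments annotated as a self-inactivating (ΔU3) Moloney 3' LTR. When gag-pol and envelope functions are provided in trans by a packaging cell line, the region between the LTRs can be packaged and integrated into target cells to make stable lines. In bacteria the 9.7 kb plasmid replicates from a high-copy ColE1/pUC-type origin and is selected with ampicillin through β-lactamase. The remaining lac, rop, bom, TcR and env fragments are backbone remnants with no functional role. The associated study mapped the interaction landscape of human deubiquitinating enzymes, so the dual epitope tag is suited to affinity purification and detection of USP29 and its binding partners.
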