Addgene plasmid #22599: Flag-HA-USP29
Depositing lab: Wade Harper. Depositing organization: Harvard Medical School. Publication: Defining the human deubiquitinating enzyme interaction landscape. Sowa ME, Bennett EJ, Gygi SP, Harper JW. Cell. 2009 Jul 23. 138(2):389-403. 10.1016/j.cell.2009.04.042 PubMed 19615732.
Backbone
  Vector backbone: pDEST_Tet_ON_CMV_N_FLAG_HA_PGK_puro
  Backbone manufacturer: Harper_Lab
  Vector type: Mammalian Expression, Retroviral
  Selectable markers: Puromycin
Growth in bacteria
  Bacterial resistance: Ampicillin, 100 μg/mL
  Growth temperature: 37°C
  Growth strain: DH5alpha
  Copy number: High Copy
Gene/Insert
  Gene/Insert name: USP29 (alt names: ubiquitin specific peptidase 29; HOM-TES-84/86, MGC163266, MGC163270)
  Species: H. sapiens (human)
  Mutation: None
  GenBank ID: BC130398
  Entrez Gene: USP29 (a.k.a. MGC163266, MGC163270, HOM-TES-84/86)
  Tag / fusion protein: HA (N terminal on backbone); FLAG (N terminal on backbone)
  Cloning method: Gateway Cloning; 5′ cloning site GATEWAY_LR (unknown if destroyed); 3′ cloning site GATEWAY_LR (unknown if destroyed)
  Sequencing primers: 5′ CMV_forward
Resource information
  A portion of this plasmid was derived from a plasmid made by: MGC/Open
Terms and licenses: Academic/Nonprofit Terms; Industry Terms: Not Available to Industry
How to cite: Flag-HA-USP29 was a gift from Wade Harper (Addgene plasmid # 22599 ; http://n2t.net/addgene:22599 ; RRID:Addgene_22599)
